Addgene plasmid #213010: GfaABC1D-jGCaMP8m
Purpose: To study calcium signaling in Astrocytes
Depositing lab: Baljit Khakh. Depositing organization: University of California, Los Angeles (UCLA). Publication: Crym-positive striatal astrocytes gate perseverative behaviour. Ollivier M, Soto JS, Linker KE, Moye SL, Jami-Alahmadi Y, Jones AE, Divakaruni AS, Kawaguchi R, Wohlschlegel JA, Khakh BS. Nature. 2024 Mar;627(8003):358-366. doi: 10.1038/s41586-024-07138-0. Epub 2024 Feb 28. PubMed 38418885.
Backbone
  Vector backbone: PZac2.1
  Backbone manufacturer: Khakh lab
  Backbone size w/o insert (bp): 2821
  Total vector size (bp): 6378
  Vector type: AAV
Growth in bacteria
  Bacterial resistance: Ampicillin, 100 μg/mL
  Growth temperature: 37°C
  Growth strain: NEB Stable
  Copy number: Unknown
Gene/Insert
  Gene/Insert name: GfaABC1D-jGCaMP8m
  Species: M. musculus (mouse)
  Insert size (bp): 3557
  Promoter: GfaABC1D
  Cloning method: Unknown
  Sequencing primers: 5′ TCACTATAGGCTAGCCTCGAGCTCGGATCCACCACCATGCATCATCACCATCATCA; 3′ AGGTTGATTATCGATAAGCGAATTGGATCCTTACTTCGCTGTCATCATTTG
Resource information
  A portion of this plasmid was derived from a plasmid made by: Insert subclone in PZAC2.1 vector from pGP-AAV-syn-jGCaMP8m-WPRE (#162375)
Terms and licenses: Academic/Nonprofit Terms; Industry Terms: Not Available to Industry
Depositor comments: Insert subclone in PZAC2.1 vector from pGP-AAV-syn-jGCaMP8m-WPRE (#162375)
How to cite: GfaABC1D-jGCaMP8m was a gift from Baljit Khakh (Addgene plasmid # 213010 ; http://n2t.net/addgene:213010 ; RRID:Addgene_213010)
