[The description below was written by a language model from this plasmid's Addgene catalogue record and pLannotate feature annotations shown in this document.]
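Description:
GfaABC1D-jGCaMP8m is an adeno-associated virus transfer plasmid of 6,378 bp built on the pZac2.1 backbone, designed to express the genetically encoded calcium indicator jGCaMP8m in astrocytes. It is maintained in E. coli through a high-copy ColE1/pUC-type origin and selected with ampicillin via the β-lactamase gene. An f1 phage origin and remnants of the lac region (lacI and lacZα fragments, CAP site, lac promoter and operator) are backbone leftovers with no role in the payload. A recombination-deficient growth strain is recorded, consistent with the need to keep the repeat-rich ITRs intact.

The expression cassette lies between two AAV2 inverted terminal repeats, which are the cis elements required for replication and packaging of the genome into AAV particles when rep, cap and helper functions are supplied in trans. According to the catalogue entry the cassette is driven by GfaABC1D, a compact GFAP-derived promoter commonly used for astrocyte-selective expression. The automated annotation does not label it, but the unannotated stretch between the upstream ITR and the chimeric β-globin/immunoglobulin intron is where it would be expected to sit. A T7 promoter follows the intron, then the sensor coding sequence, which the annotation software matched as a GCaMP6s fragment, a likely consequence of homology among GCaMP variants. The record states that the insert was subcloned from a synapsin-driven jGCaMP8m AAV plasmid. A WPRE downstream enhances transcript stability and expression, and an SV40 polyadenylation signal terminates the transcript. The stated purpose is to study calcium signalling in astrocytes, typically by imaging fluorescence changes after viral delivery.
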