Features (pLannotate 1.2.2; 17 found; start..end, strand, type, name):
      1..589     +  rep_origin     ori: high-copy-number ColE1/pMB1/pBR322/pUC origin of replication
    772..864     +  CDS            lacI (fragment): lac repressor; lacI; The lac repressor binds to the lac operator to inhibit transcription in E. coli. This inhibition can be relieved by adding lactose or isopropyl-β-D-thiogalactopyranoside (IPTG).
    877..898     +  protein_bind   CAP binding site: CAP binding activates transcription in the presence of cAMP. E. coli catabolite activator protein
    913..943     +  promoter       lac promoter: promoter for the E. coli lac operon
    951..967     +  protein_bind   lac operator: The lac repressor binds to the lac operator to inhibit transcription in E. coli. This inhibition can be relieved by adding lactose or isopropyl-β-D-thiogalactopyranoside (IPTG). lac repressor encoded by lacI
   1028..1158    -  repeat_region  AAV2 ITR (fragment): inverted terminal repeat of adeno-associated virus serotype 2 inverted
   2009..2141    +  intron         chimeric intron: chimera between introns from human β-globin and immunoglobulin heavy chain genes
   2186..2204    +  promoter       T7 promoter: promoter for bacteriophage T7 RNA polymerase
   2327..3497    +  CDS            GCaMP6s (fragment): improved fluorescent protein-based calcium sensor (Chen et al., 2013)
   3521..4109    +  misc_feature   WPRE: woodchuck hepatitis virus posttranscriptional regulatory element
   4173..4294    -  polyA_signal   SV40 poly(A) signal: SV40 polyadenylation signal
   4317..4385    -  CDS            large T antigen (fragment): large T antigen from SV40 (simian virus 40)
   4456..4586    +  repeat_region  AAV2 ITR (fragment): inverted terminal repeat of adeno-associated virus serotype 2 inverted
   4600..4757    +  CDS            lacZα (fragment): LacZα fragment of β-galactosidase; lacZ fragment
   4762..5190    +  rep_origin     f1 ori (sequence partly withheld): f1 bacteriophage origin of replication; arrow indicates direction of (+) strand synthesis
   5243..5347    +  promoter       AmpR promoter: bla
   5348..6208    +  CDS            AmpR: β-lactamase; bla; confers resistance to ampicillin, carbenicillin, and related antibiotics
>Addgene plasmid #213010 | GfaABC1D-jGCaMP8m | addgene full sequence | sequence record 422347 | Addgene NGS Result
TTGAGATCCTTTTTTTCTGCGCGTAATCTGCTGCTTGCAAACAAAAAAACCACCGCTACCAGCGGTGGTT
TGTTTGCCGGATCAAGAGCTACCAACTCTTTTTCCGAAGGTAACTGGCTTCAGCAGAGCGCAGATACCAA
ATACTGTTCTTCTAGTGTAGCCGTAGTTAGGCCACCACTTCAAGAACTCTGTAGCACCGCCTACATACCT
CGCTCTGCTAATCCTGTTACCAGTGGCTGCTGCCAGTGGCGATAAGTCGTGTCTTACCGGGTTGGACTCA
AGACGATAGTTACCGGATAAGGCGCAGCGGTCGGGCTGAACGGGGGGTTCGTGCACACAGCCCAGCTTGG
AGCGAACGACCTACACCGAACTGAGATACCTACAGCGTGAGCTATGAGAAAGCGCCACGCTTCCCGAAGG
GAGAAAGGCGGACAGGTATCCGGTAAGCGGCAGGGTCGGAACAGGAGAGCGCACGAGGGAGCTTCCAGGG
GGAAACGCCTGGTATCTTTATAGTCCTGTCGGGTTTCGCCACCTCTGACTTGAGCGTCGATTTTTGTGAT
GCTCGTCAGGGGGGCGGAGCCTATGGAAAAACGCCAGCAACGCGGCCTTTTTACGGTTCCTGGCCTTTTG
CTGGCCTTTTGCTCACATGTTCTTTCCTGCGTTATCCCCTGATTCTGTGGATAACCGTATTACCGCCTTT
GAGTGAGCTGATACCGCTCGCCGCAGCCGAACGACCGAGCGCAGCGAGTCAGTGAGCGAGGAAGCGGAAG
AGCGCCCAATACGCAAACCGCCTCTCCCCGCGCGTTGGCCGATTCATTAATGCAGCTGGCACGACAGGTT
TCCCGACTGGAAAGCGGGCAGTGAGCGCAACGCAATTAATGTGAGTTAGCTCACTCATTAGGCACCCCAG
GCTTTACACTTTATGCTTCCGGCTCGTATGTTGTGTGGAATTGTGAGCGGATAACAATTTCACACAGGAA
ACAGCTATGACCATGATTACGCCAGATTTAATTAAGGCCTTAATTAGGCTGCGCGCTCGCTCGCTCACTG
AGGCCGCCCGGGCAAAGCCCGGGCGTCGGGCGACCTTTGGTCGCCCGGCCTCAGTGAGCGAGCGAGCGCG
CAGAGAGGGAGTGGCCAACTCCATCACTAGGGGTTCCTTGTAGTTAATGATTAACCCGCCATGCTACTTA
TCTACGTAGCCATGCTCTAGGAAGATCTAACATATCCTGGTGTGGAGTAGGGGACGCTGCTCTGACAGAG
GCTCGGGGGCCTGAGCTGGCTCTGTGAGCTGGGGAGGAGGCAGACAGCCAGGCCTTGTCTGCAAGCAGAC
CTGGCAGCATTGGGCTGGCCGCCCCCCAGGGCCTCCTCTTCATGCCCAGTGAATGACTCACCTTGGCACA
GACACAATGTTCGGGGTGGGCACAGTGCCTGCTTCCCGCCGCACCCCAGCCCCCCTCAAATGCCTTCCGA
GAAGCCCATTGAGCAGGGGGCTTGCATTGCACCCCAGCCTGACAGCCTGGCATCTTGGGATAAAAGCAGC
ACAGCCCCCTAGGGGCTGCCCTTGCTGTGTGGCGCCACCGGCGGTGGAGAACAAGGCTCTATTCAGCCTG
TGCCCAGGAAAGGGGATCAGGGGATGCCCAGGCATGGACAGTGGGTGGCAGGGGGGGAGAGGAGGGCTGT
CTGCTTCCCAGAAGTCCAAGGACACAAATGGGTGAGGGGAGAGCTCTCCCCATAGCTGGGCTGCGGCCCA
ACCCCACCCCCTCAGGCTATGCCAGGGGGTGTTGCCAGGGGCACCCGGGCATCGCCAGTCTAGCCCACTC
CTTCATAAAGCCCTCGCATCCCAGGAGCGAGCAGAGCCAGAGCAGGTTGGAGAGGAGACGCATCACCTCC
GCTGCTCGCAAGCTTTATTGCGGTAGTTTATCACAGTTAAATTGCTAACGCAGTCAGTGCTTCTGACACA
ACAGTCTCGAACTTAAGCTGCAGAAGTTGGTCGTGAGGCACTGGGCAGGTAAGTATCAAGGTTACAAGAC
AGGTTTAAGGAGACCAATAGAAACTGGGCTTGTCGAGACAGAGAAGACTCTTGCGTTTCTGATAGGCACC
TATTGGTCTTACTGACATCCACTTTGCCTTTCTCTCCACAGGTGTCCACTCCCAGTTCAATTACAGCTCT
TAAGGCTAGAGTACTTAATACGACTCACTATAGGCTAGCCTCGAGCTCGGATCCACCACCATGCATCATC
ACCATCATCACACGCGTCGCAAGAAGACCTTCAAGGAGGTGGCCACCGCCGTGAAGATCATCGGCCGCCT
GATGGGCCTGAAGATCAACGTCTATATCAAGGCCGACAAGCAGAAGAACGGCATCAAGGCGAACTTCCAC
ATCCGCCACAACATCGAGGACGGCGGCGTGCAGCTCGCCTACCACTACCAGCAGAACACCCCCATCGGCG
ACGGCCCCGTGCTGCTGCCCGACAACCACTACCTGAGCGTGGAGTCCAAACTTTCGAAAGACCCCAACGA
GAAGCGCGATCACATGGTCCTGCTGGAGTTCGTGACCGCCGCCGGGATCACTCTCGGCATGGACGAGCTG
TACAAGGGCGGTACCGGAGGGAGCATGGTGAGCAAGGGCGAGGAGCTGTTCACCGGGGTGGTGCCCATCC
TGGTCGAGCTGGACGGCGACGTAAACGGCCACAAGTTCAGCGTGTCCGGCGAGGGTGAGGGCGATGCCAC
CTACGGCAAGCTGACCCTGAAGTTCATCTGCACCACCGGCAAGCTGCCCGTGCCCTGGCCCACCCTCGTG
ACCACCCTGACCTACGGCGTGCAGTGCTTCAGCCGCTACCCCGACCACATGAAGCAGCACGACTTCTTCA
AGTCCGCCATGCCCGAAGGCTACATCCAGGAGCGCACCATCTTCTTCAAGGACGACGGCAACTACAAGAC
CCGCGCCGAGGTGAAGTTCGAGGGCGACACCCTGGTGAACCGCATCGAGCTGAAGGGCATCGACTTCAAG
GAGGACGGCAACATCCTGGGGCACAAGCTGGAGTACAACCTGCCGGACCAACTGACTGAAGAGCAGATCG
CAGAATACAAAGAGGCTTTCTCCCTATTTGACAAGGACGGGGATGGGACAATAACAACCAAGGAGCTGGG
GACGGTGATGCGGTCTCTGGGGCAGAACCCCACAGAAGCAGAGCTGCAGGACATGATCAATGAAGTAGAT
GCCGACGGTGACGGCACAATCGACTTCCCTGAGTTCCTGACAATGATGGCAAGAAAAATGAAATACAGGG
ACACGGAAGAAGAAATTAGAGAAGCGTTCGGTGTGTTTGATAAGGATGGCAATGGCTACATCAGTGCAGC
AGAGCTTCGCCACGTGATGACAAACCTTGGAGAGAAGTTAACAGATGAAGAGGTTGATGAAATGATCAGG
GAAGCAGACATCGATGGGGATGGTCAGGTAAACTACGAAGAGTTTGTACAAATGATGACAGCGAAGTAAG
GATCCAATTCGCTTATCGATAATCAACCTCTGGATTACAAAATTTGTGAAAGATTGACTGGTATTCTTAA
CTATGTTGCTCCTTTTACGCTATGTGGATACGCTGCTTTAATGCCTTTGTATCATGCTATTGCTTCCCGT
ATGGCTTTCATTTTCTCCTCCTTGTATAAATCCTGGTTGCTGTCTCTTTATGAGGAGTTGTGGCCCGTTG
TCAGGCAACGTGGCGTGGTGTGCACTGTGTTTGCTGACGCAACCCCCACTGGTTGGGGCATTGCCACCAC
CTGTCAGCTCCTTTCCGGGACTTTCGCTTTCCCCCTCCCTATTGCCACGGCGGAACTCATCGCCGCCTGC
CTTGCCCGCTGCTGGACAGGGGCTCGGCTGTTGGGCACTGACAATTCCGTGGTGTTGTCGGGGAAATCAT
CGTCCTTTCCTTGGCTGCTCGCCTATGTTGCCACCTGGATTCTGCGCGGGACGTCCTTCTGCTACGTCCC
TTCGGCCCTCAATCCAGCGGACCTTCCTTCCCGCGGCCTGCTGCCGGCTCTGCGGCCTCTTCCGCGTCTT
CGCCTTCGCCCTCAGACGAGTCGGATCTCCCTTTGGGCCGCCTCCCCGCATCGATACCGGAATTCTGCAG
ATATCTAGAGTCGACCCGGGCGGCCGCTTCGAGCAGACATGATAAGATACATTGATGAGTTTGGACAAAC
CACAACTAGAATGCAGTGAAAAAAATGCTTTATTTGTGAAATTTGTGATGCTATTGCTTTATTTGTAACC
ATTATAAGCTGCAATAAACAAGTTAACAACAACAATTGCATTCATTTTATGTTTCAGGTTCAGGGGGAGA
TGTGGGAGGTTTTTTAAAGCAAGTAAAACCTCTACAAATGTGGTAAAATCGATAAGGATCTTCCTAGAGC
ATGGCTACGTAGATAAGTAGCATGGCGGGTTAATCATTAACTACAAGGAACCCCTAGTGATGGAGTTGGC
CACTCCCTCTCTGCGCGCTCGCTCGCTCACTGAGGCCGGGCGACCAAAGGTCGCCCGACGCCCGGGCTTT
GCCCGGGCGGCCTCAGTGAGCGAGCGAGCGCGCAGCCTTAATTAACCTAATTCACTGGCCGTCGTTTTAC
AACGTCGTGACTGGGAAAACCCTGGCGTTACCCAACTTAATCGCCTTGCAGCACATCCCCCTTTCGCCAG
CTGGCGTAATAGCGAAGAGGCCCGCACCGATCGCCCTTCCCAACAGTTGCGCAGCCTGAATGGCGAATGG
G
[124 nt withheld, positions 4762-4885]
C
[91 nt withheld, positions 4887-4977]
A
[49 nt withheld, positions 4979-5027]
CCTTTGACGTTGGAGTCCACGTTCTTT
[37 nt withheld, positions 5055-5091]
ACCCTATCTCGGTCTATTCTTTTGATTTATAAGGGATTTTGCCGATTTCGGCCTATTGGTTAAAAAATGA
GCTGATTTAACAAAAATTTAACGCGAATTTTAACAAAATATTAACGCTTACAATTTAGGTGGCACTTTTC
GGGGAAATGTGCGCGGAACCCCTATTTGTTTATTTTTCTAAATACATTCAAATATGTATCCGCTCATGAG
ACAATAACCCTGATAAATGCTTCAATAATATTGAAAAAGGAAGAGTATGAGTATTCAACATTTCCGTGTC
GCCCTTATTCCCTTTTTTGCGGCATTTTGCCTTCCTGTTTTTGCTCACCCAGAAACGCTGGTGAAAGTAA
AAGATGCTGAAGATCAGTTGGGTGCACGAGTGGGTTACATCGAACTGGATCTCAACAGCGGTAAGATCCT
TGAGAGTTTTCGCCCCGAAGAACGTTTTCCAATGATGAGCACTTTTAAAGTTCTGCTATGTGGCGCGGTA
TTATCCCGTATTGACGCCGGGCAAGAGCAACTCGGTCGCCGCATACACTATTCTCAGAATGACTTGGTTG
AGTACTCACCAGTCACAGAAAAGCATCTTACGGATGGCATGACAGTAAGAGAATTATGCAGTGCTGCCAT
AACCATGAGTGATAACACTGCGGCCAACTTACTTCTGACAACGATCGGAGGACCGAAGGAGCTAACCGCT
TTTTTGCACAACATGGGGGATCATGTAACTCGCCTTGATCGTTGGGAACCGGAGCTGAATGAAGCCATAC
CAAACGACGAGCGTGACACCACGATGCCTGTAGCAATGGCAACAACGTTGCGCAAACTATTAACTGGCGA
ACTACTTACTCTAGCTTCCCGGCAACAATTAATAGACTGGATGGAGGCGGATAAAGTTGCAGGACCACTT
CTGCGCTCGGCCCTTCCGGCTGGCTGGTTTATTGCTGATAAATCTGGAGCCGGTGAGCGTGGGTCTCGCG
GTATCATTGCAGCACTGGGGCCAGATGGTAAGCCCTCCCGTATCGTAGTTATCTACACGACGGGGAGTCA
GGCAACTATGGATGAACGAAATAGACAGATCGCTGAGATAGGTGCCTCACTGATTAAGCATTGGTAACTG
TCAGACCAAGTTTACTCATATATACTTTAGATTGATTTAAAACTTCATTTTTAATTTAAAAGGATCTAGG
TGAAGATCCTTTTTGATAATCTCATGACCAAAATCCCTTAACGTGAGTTTTCGTTCCACTGAGCGTCAGA
CCCCGTAGAAAAGATCAAAGGATCTTC
